>Addgene plasmid #64913 | pcDNA3-pnGFP | depositor full sequence | sequence record 109662 | Full Sequence for pCDNA3-pnGFP
GACGGATCGGGAGATCTCCCGATCCCCTATGGTCGACTCTCAGTACAATCTGCTCTGATGCCGCATAGTT
AAGCCAGTATCTGCTCCCTGCTTGTGTGTTGGAGGTCGCTGAGTAGTGCGCGAGCAAAATTTAAGCTACA
ACAAGGCAAGGCTTGACCGACAATTGCATGAAGAATCTGCTTAGGGTTAGGCGTTTTGCGCTGCTTCGCG
ATGTACGGGCCAGATATACGCGTTGACATTGATTATTGACTAGTTATTAATAGTAATCAATTACGGGGTC
ATTAGTTCATAGCCCATATATGGAGTTCCGCGTTACATAACTTACGGTAAATGGCCCGCCTGGCTGACCG
CCCAACGACCCCCGCCCATTGACGTCAATAATGACGTATGTTCCCATAGTAACGCCAATAGGGACTTTCC
ATTGACGTCAATGGGTGGACTATTTACGGTAAACTGCCCACTTGGCAGTACATCAAGTGTATCATATGCC
AAGTACGCCCCCTATTGACGTCAATGACGGTAAATGGCCCGCCTGGCATTATGCCCAGTACATGACCTTA
TGGGACTTTCCTACTTGGCAGTACATCTACGTATTAGTCATCGCTATTACCATGGTGATGCGGTTTTGGC
AGTACATCAATGGGCGTGGATAGCGGTTTGACTCACGGGGATTTCCAAGTCTCCACCCCATTGACGTCAA
TGGGAGTTTGTTTTGGCACCAAAATCAACGGGACTTTCCAAAATGTCGTAACAACTCCGCCCCATTGACG
CAAATGGGCGGTAGGCGTGTACGGTGGGAGGTCTATATAAGCAGAGCTCTCTGGCTAACTAGAGAACCCA
CTGCTTACTGGCTTATCGAAATTAATACGACTCACTATAGGGAGACCCAAGCTTGCCGCCACCATGGGCT
CCAGCACTTACAACAGCCACAAGGTCTATATCACCGCCGACAAGCAGAAGAACGGCATCAAGGTGAACTT
CAAGATCCGCCACAACGTGGAGGACGGCAGCGTGCAGCTCGCCGACCACTACCAGCAGAACACCCCCATC
GGCGACGGCCCCGTGCTGCTGCCCGACAACCACTACCTGAGCACCCAGTCCGTGCTGAGCAAAGACCCCA
ACGAGAAGCGCGATCACATGGTCCTGCTGGAGTTCGTGACCGCCGCCGGGATCACTCTCGGCATGGACGA
GCTGTACAAGGTGGACGGCGGATCCGGTGGCACCGGAGTGAGCAAGGGCGAGGAGCTGTTCACCGGGGTG
GTGCCCATCCTGGTCGAGCTGGACGGCGACGTAAACGGCCACAAGTTCAGCGTGAGGGGCGAAGGCGAGG
GCGATGCCACCAACGGCAAGCTGACCCTGAAGTTCATCTGCACCACCGGCAAGCTGCCCGTGCCCTGGCC
CACCCTCGTGACCACCTTGACCTAGGGCGTGCAGTGCTTCTCCCGCTACCCCGACCACATGAAGCAGCAC
GACTTCTTCAAGTCCGCCATGCCCGAAGGCTACGTCCAGGAGCGCACCATCTTCTTCAAGGACGACGGCA
CCTACAAGACCCGCGCCGAGGTGAAGTTCGAGGGCGACACCCTGGTGAACCGCATCGAGCTGAAGGGCAT
CGACTTCAAGGAGGACGGCAACATCCTGGGGCACAAGCTGGAGTACAACACGCACCATCACCATCACCAT
TAACTCGAGGTCGACAATCAACCTCTGGATTACAAAATTTGTGAAAGATTGACTGGTATTCTTAACTATG
TTGCTCCTTTTACGCTATGTGGATACGCTGCTTTAATGCCTTTGTATCATGCTATTGCTTCCCGTATGGC
TTTCATTTTCTCCTCCTTGTATAAATCCTGGTTGCTGTCTCTTTATGAGGAGTTGTGGCCCGTTGTCAGG
CAACGTGGCGTGGTGTGCACTGTGTTTGCTGACGCAACCCCCACTGGTTGGGGCATTGCCACCACCTGTC
AGCTCCTTTCCGGGACTTTCGCTTTCCCCCTCCCTATTGCCACGGCGGAACTCATCGCCGCCTGCCTTGC
CCGCTGCTGGACAGGGGCTCGGCTGTTGGGCACTGACAATTCCGTGGTGTTGTCGGGGAAATCATCGTCC
TTTCCTTGGCTGCTCGCCTGTGTTGCCACCTGGATTCTGCGCGGGACGTCCTTCTGCTACGTCCCTTCGG
CCCTCAATCCAGCGGACCTTCCTTCCCGCGGCCTGCTGCCGGCTCTGCGGCCTCTTCCGCGTCTTCGCCT
TCGCCCTCAGACGAGTCGGATCTCCCTTTGGGCCGCCTCCCCGCTCTAGAGGGCCCTATTCTATAGTGTC
ACCTAAATGCTAGAGCTCGCTGATCAGCCTCGACTGTGCCTTCTAGTTGCCAGCCATCTGTTGTTTGCCC
CTCCCCCGTGCCTTCCTTGACCCTGGAAGGTGCCACTCCCACTGTCCTTTCCTAATAAAATGAGGAAATT
GCATCGCATTGTCTGAGTAGGTGTCATTCTATTCTGGGGGGTGGGGTGGGGCAGGACAGCAAGGGGGAGG
ATTGGGAAGACAATAGCAGGCATGCTGGGGATGCGGTGGGCTCTATGGCTTCTGAGGCGGAAAGAACCAG
CTGGGGCTCTAGGGGGTATCCCC
[124 nt withheld, positions 2614-2737]
C
[32 nt withheld, positions 2739-2770]
CA
[57 nt withheld, positions 2773-2829]
A
[49 nt withheld, positions 2831-2879]
CCTTTGACGTTGGAGTCCACGTTCTTT
[37 nt withheld, positions 2907-2943]
ACCCTATCTCGGTCTATTCTTTTGATTTATAAGGGATTTTGGGGATTTCGGCCTATTGGTTAAAAAATGA
GCTGATTTAACAAAAATTTAACGCGAATTAATTCTGTGGAATGTGTGTCAGTTAGGGTGTGGAAAGTCCC
CAGGCTCCCCAGGCAGGCAGAAGTATGCAAAGCATGCATCTCAATTAGTCAGCAACCAGGTGTGGAAAGT
CCCCAGGCTCCCCAGCAGGCAGAAGTATGCAAAGCATGCATCTCAATTAGTCAGCAACCATAGTCCCGCC
CCTAACTCCGCCCATCCCGCCCCTAACTCCGCCCAGTTCCGCCCATTCTCCGCCCCATGGCTGACTAATT
TTTTTTATTTATGCAGAGGCCGAGGCCGCCTCTGCCTCTGAGCTATTCCAGAAGTAGTGAGGAGGCTTTT
TTGGAGGCCTAGGCTTTTGCAAAAAGCTCCCGGGAGCTTGTATATCCATTTTCGGATCTGATCAAGAGAC
AGGATGAGGATCGTTTCGCATGATTGAACAAGATGGATTGCACGCAGGTTCTCCGGCCGCTTGGGTGGAG
AGGCTATTCGGCTATGACTGGGCACAACAGACAATCGGCTGCTCTGATGCCGCCGTGTTCCGGCTGTCAG
CGCAGGGGCGCCCGGTTCTTTTTGTCAAGACCGACCTGTCCGGTGCCCTGAATGAACTGCAGGACGAGGC
AGCGCGGCTATCGTGGCTGGCCACGACGGGCGTTCCTTGCGCAGCTGTGCTCGACGTTGTCACTGAAGCG
GGAAGGGACTGGCTGCTATTGGGCGAAGTGCCGGGGCAGGATCTCCTGTCATCTCACCTTGCTCCTGCCG
AGAAAGTATCCATCATGGCTGATGCAATGCGGCGGCTGCATACGCTTGATCCGGCTACCTGCCCATTCGA
CCACCAAGCGAAACATCGCATCGAGCGAGCACGTACTCGGATGGAAGCCGGTCTTGTCGATCAGGATGAT
CTGGACGAAGAGCATCAGGGGCTCGCGCCAGCCGAACTGTTCGCCAGGCTCAAGGCGCGCATGCCCGACG
GCGAGGATCTCGTCGTGACCCATGGCGATGCCTGCTTGCCGAATATCATGGTGGAAAATGGCCGCTTTTC
TGGATTCATCGACTGTGGCCGGCTGGGTGTGGCGGACCGCTATCAGGACATAGCGTTGGCTACCCGTGAT
ATTGCTGAAGAGCTTGGCGGCGAATGGGCTGACCGCTTCCTCGTGCTTTACGGTATCGCCGCTCCCGATT
CGCAGCGCATCGCCTTCTATCGCCTTCTTGACGAGTTCTTCTGAGCGGGACTCTGGGGTTCGAAATGACC
GACCAAGCGACGCCCAACCTGCCATCACGAGATTTCGATTCCACCGCCGCCTTCTATGAAAGGTTGGGCT
TCGGAATCGTTTTCCGGGACGCCGGCTGGATGATCCTCCAGCGCGGGGATCTCATGCTGGAGTTCTTCGC
CCACCCCAACTTGTTTATTGCAGCTTATAATGGTTACAAATAAAGCAATAGCATCACAAATTTCACAAAT
AAAGCATTTTTTTCACTGCATTCTAGTTGTGGTTTGTCCAAACTCATCAATGTATCTTATCATGTCTGTA
TACCGTCGACCTCTAGCTAGAGCTTGGCGTAATCATGGTCATAGCTGTTTCCTGTGTGAAATTGTTATCC
GCTCACAATTCCACACAACATACGAGCCGGAAGCATAAAGTGTAAAGCCTGGGGTGCCTAATGAGTGAGC
TAACTCACATTAATTGCGTTGCGCTCACTGCCCGCTTTCCAGTCGGGAAACCTGTCGTGCCAGCTGCATT
AATGAATCGGCCAACGCGCGGGGAGAGGCGGTTTGCGTATTGGGCGCTCTTCCGCTTCCTCGCTCACTGA
CTCGCTGCGCTCGGTCGTTCGGCTGCGGCGAGCGGTATCAGCTCACTCAAAGGCGGTAATACGGTTATCC
ACAGAATCAGGGGATAACGCAGGAAAGAACATGTGAGCAAAAGGCCAGCAAAAGGCCAGGAACCGTAAAA
AGGCCGCGTTGCTGGCGTTTTTCCATAGGCTCCGCCCCCCTGACGAGCATCACAAAAATCGACGCTCAAG
TCAGAGGTGGCGAAACCCGACAGGACTATAAAGATACCAGGCGTTTCCCCCTGGAAGCTCCCTCGTGCGC
TCTCCTGTTCCGACCCTGCCGCTTACCGGATACCTGTCCGCCTTTCTCCCTTCGGGAAGCGTGGCGCTTT
CTCAATGCTCACGCTGTAGGTATCTCAGTTCGGTGTAGGTCGTTCGCTCCAAGCTGGGCTGTGTGCACGA
ACCCCCCGTTCAGCCCGACCGCTGCGCCTTATCCGGTAACTATCGTCTTGAGTCCAACCCGGTAAGACAC
GACTTATCGCCACTGGCAGCAGCCACTGGTAACAGGATTAGCAGAGCGAGGTATGTAGGCGGTGCTACAG
AGTTCTTGAAGTGGTGGCCTAACTACGGCTACACTAGAAGGACAGTATTTGGTATCTGCGCTCTGCTGAA
GCCAGTTACCTTCGGAAAAAGAGTTGGTAGCTCTTGATCCGGCAAACAAACCACCGCTGGTAGCGGTGGT
TTTTTTGTTTGCAAGCAGCAGATTACGCGCAGAAAAAAAGGATCTCAAGAAGATCCTTTGATCTTTTCTA
CGGGGTCTGACGCTCAGTGGAACGAAAACTCACGTTAAGGGATTTTGGTCATGAGATTATCAAAAAGGAT
CTTCACCTAGATCCTTTTAAATTAAAAATGAAGTTTTAAATCAATCTAAAGTATATATGAGTAAACTTGG
TCTGACAGTTACCAATGCTTAATCAGTGAGGCACCTATCTCAGCGATCTGTCTATTTCGTTCATCCATAG
TTGCCTGACTCCCCGTCGTGTAGATAACTACGATACGGGAGGGCTTACCATCTGGCCCCAGTGCTGCAAT
GATACCGCGAGACCCACGCTCACCGGCTCCAGATTTATCAGCAATAAACCAGCCAGCCGGAAGGGCCGAG
CGCAGAAGTGGTCCTGCAACTTTATCCGCCTCCATCCAGTCTATTAATTGTTGCCGGGAAGCTAGAGTAA
GTAGTTCGCCAGTTAATAGTTTGCGCAACGTTGTTGCCATTGCTACAGGCATCGTGGTGTCACGCTCGTC
GTTTGGTATGGCTTCATTCAGCTCCGGTTCCCAACGATCAAGGCGAGTTACATGATCCCCCATGTTGTGC
AAAAAAGCGGTTAGCTCCTTCGGTCCTCCGATCGTTGTCAGAAGTAAGTTGGCCGCAGTGTTATCACTCA
TGGTTATGGCAGCACTGCATAATTCTCTTACTGTCATGCCATCCGTAAGATGCTTTTCTGTGACTGGTGA
GTACTCAACCAAGTCATTCTGAGAATAGTGTATGCGGCGACCGAGTTGCTCTTGCCCGGCGTCAATACGG
GATAATACCGCGCCACATAGCAGAACTTTAAAAGTGCTCATCATTGGAAAACGTTCTTCGGGGCGAAAAC
TCTCAAGGATCTTACCGCTGTTGAGATCCAGTTCGATGTAACCCACTCGTGCACCCAACTGATCTTCAGC
ATCTTTTACTTTCACCAGCGTTTCTGGGTGAGCAAAAACAGGAAGGCAAAATGCCGCAAAAAAGGGAATA
AGGGCGACACGGAAATGTTGAATACTCATACTCTTCCTTTTTCAATATTATTGAAGCATTTATCAGGGTT
ATTGTCTCATGAGCGGATACATATTTGAATGTATTTAGAAAAATAAACAAATAGGGGTTCCGCGCACATT
TCCCCGAAAAGTGCCACCTGACGTC
Features (pLannotate 1.2.2; 23 found; start..end, strand, type, name):
     36..80      -  misc_feature   bom (fragment): basis of mobility region from pBR322
    235..614     +  enhancer       CMV enhancer: human cytomegalovirus immediate early enhancer
    615..818     +  promoter       CMV promoter: human cytomegalovirus (CMV) immediate early promoter
    814..847     +  LTR            5' LTR (truncated) (fragment): truncated 5' long terminal repeat (LTR) from HIV-1
    863..881     +  promoter       T7 promoter: promoter for bacteriophage T7 RNA polymerase
    934..1659    +  CDS            cEGFP: cEGFP is a basic (constitutively fluorescent) green fluorescent protein published in 2008, derived from Aequorea victoria.
   1663..1680    +  CDS            6xHis: 6xHis affinity tag
   1696..2284    +  misc_feature   WPRE: woodchuck hepatitis virus posttranscriptional regulatory element
   2300..2318    -  promoter       SP6 promoter: promoter for bacteriophage SP6 RNA polymerase
   2344..2568    +  polyA_signal   bGH poly(A) signal: bovine growth hormone polyadenylation signal
   2572..2593    +  promoter       SV40 promoter (fragment): SV40 enhancer and early promoter
   2614..3042    +  rep_origin     f1 ori (sequence partly withheld): f1 bacteriophage origin of replication; arrow indicates direction of (+) strand synthesis
   3056..3386    +  promoter       SV40 promoter: SV40 enhancer and early promoter
   3453..4244    +  CDS            neo: KKA2_KLEPN - Also known as kan, nptII. Experimental evidence at protein level: Swiss-Prot protein existence level 1. Resistance to kanamycin, neomycin, paromomycin, ribostamycin, butirosin and gentamicin B. From Klebsiella pneumoniae.
   4268..4426    +  CDS            ble (fragment): BLE_KLEPN - Experimental evidence at protein level: Swiss-Prot protein existence level 1. Binding protein with a strong affinity to the bleomycin family of antibiotics. Binds to CL990; an antimitotic-antibiotic compound. From Klebsiella pneumoniae.
   4421..4542    +  polyA_signal   SV40 poly(A) signal: SV40 polyadenylation signal
   4615..4631    -  protein_bind   lac operator: The lac repressor binds to the lac operator to inhibit transcription in E. coli. This inhibition can be relieved by adding lactose or isopropyl-β-D-thiogalactopyranoside (IPTG). lac repressor encoded by lacI
   4639..4669    -  promoter       lac promoter: promoter for the E. coli lac operon
   4684..4705    -  protein_bind   CAP binding site: CAP binding activates transcription in the presence of cAMP. E. coli catabolite activator protein
   4718..4810    -  CDS            lacI (fragment): lac repressor; lacI; The lac repressor binds to the lac operator to inhibit transcription in E. coli. This inhibition can be relieved by adding lactose or isopropyl-β-D-thiogalactopyranoside (IPTG).
   4993..5581    -  rep_origin     ori: high-copy-number ColE1/pMB1/pBR322/pUC origin of replication
   5752..6612    -  CDS            AmpR: β-lactamase; bla; confers resistance to ampicillin, carbenicillin, and related antibiotics
   6613..6717    -  promoter       AmpR promoter: bla
