[The description below was written by a language model from this plasmid's Addgene catalogue record and pLannotate feature annotations shown in this document.]
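Description:
pcDNA3-pnGFP is a mammalian expression plasmid built on the pcDNA3 backbone that encodes pnGFP, a synthetic, genetically encoded fluorescent reporter for peroxynitrite. It is maintained in E. coli at high copy through a ColE1/pUC-type origin with ampicillin selection (AmpR under its own bla promoter), and it also carries an f1 origin for single-stranded DNA production. For selection in mammalian cells, an SV40 early promoter drives the neomycin phosphotransferase gene, terminated by an SV40 poly(A) signal, which confers G418 resistance.

The roughly 780 bp insert sits between retained HindIII and XhoI sites downstream of the CMV immediate-early enhancer and promoter. The feature table annotates the coding region as an Aequorea-derived green fluorescent protein variant (matched as cEGFP), followed by a C-terminal 6xHis tag. The sequence annotation also shows a WPRE between the coding region and the bGH polyadenylation signal, an element that generally boosts transcript stability and expression. T7 and SP6 promoters flank the cassette and serve as priming or in vitro transcription sites.

The defining feature is that the chromophore tyrosine codon has been changed to a TAG amber stop codon. Translation therefore terminates prematurely unless the amber codon is suppressed, a design normally used to place a noncanonical amino acid at that position through an orthogonal suppressor tRNA and aminoacyl-tRNA synthetase pair. No such components appear in the feature table, so they would have to be supplied separately, and the record does not name the amino acid that is incorporated. The construct is used to detect peroxynitrite by fluorescence in mammalian cells.
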