Addgene plasmid #64913: pcDNA3-pnGFP
Purpose: Encodes a Fluorescent Reporter for Peroxynitrite in Mammalian Cells
Depositing lab: Huiwang Ai. Depositing organization: University of California, Riverside. Publication: Genetically encoded fluorescent probe for the selective detection of peroxynitrite. Chen ZJ, Ren W, Wright QE, Ai HW. J Am Chem Soc. 2013 Oct 9;135(40):14940-3. doi: 10.1021/ja408011q. Epub 2013 Sep 26. PubMed 24059533.
Backbone
  Vector backbone: pcDNA3
  Backbone manufacturer: Invitrogen
  Backbone size w/o insert (bp): 5968
  Total vector size (bp): 6748
  Vector type: Mammalian Expression
  Selectable markers: Neomycin (select with G418)
Growth in bacteria
  Bacterial resistance: Ampicillin, 100 μg/mL
  Growth temperature: 37°C
  Growth strain: DH10B
  Copy number: High Copy
Gene/Insert
  Gene/Insert name: pnGFP
  Species: Synthetic
  Insert size (bp): 780
  Mutation: Chromophore tyrosine of the protein mutated to TAG amber codon
  Promoter: CMV
  Tag / fusion protein: 6xHis (C terminal on insert)
  Cloning method: Restriction Enzyme; 5′ cloning site HindIII (not destroyed); 3′ cloning site XhoI (not destroyed)
  Sequencing primers: 5′ pCMV-F; 3′ SP6
Terms and licenses: Academic/Nonprofit Terms; Industry Terms: Not Available to Industry
Depositor comments: Please cite Z. Chen, W. Ren, Q.E. Wright and H-w. Ai*, J. Am. Chem. Soc., 2013, 135: 14940-14943.
How to cite: pcDNA3-pnGFP was a gift from Huiwang Ai (Addgene plasmid # 64913 ; http://n2t.net/addgene:64913 ; RRID:Addgene_64913)
