>Addgene plasmid #64913 | pcDNA3-pnGFP | addgene partial sequence | sequence record 112868 | SP6 5'-ATTTAGGTGACACTATAG-3'
AGGGAGATCCGACTCGTCTGAGGGCGAAGGCGAAGACGCGGAAGAGGCCGCAGAGCCGGCAGCAGGCCGC
GGGAAGGAAGGTCCGCTGGATTGAGGGCCGAAGGGACGTAGCAGAAGGACGTCCCGCGCAGAATCCAGGT
GGCAACACAGGCGAGCAGCCAAGGAAAGGACGATGATTTCCCCGACAACACCACGGAATTGTCAGTGCCC
AACAGCCGAGCCCCTGTCCAGCAGCGGGCAAGGCAGGCGGCGATGAGTTCCGCCGTGGCAATAGGGAGGG
GGAAAGCGAAAGTCCCGGAAAGGAGCTGACAGGTGGTGGCAATGCCCCAACCAGTGGGGGTTGCGTCAGC
AAACACAGTGCACACCACGCCACGTTGCCTGACAACGGGCCACAACTCCTCATAAAGAGACAGCAACCAG
GATTTATACAAGGAGGAGAAAATGAAAGCCATACGGGAAGCAATAGCATGATACAAAGGCATTAAAGCAG
CGTATCCACATAGCGTAAAAGGAGCAACATAGTTAAGAATACCAGTCAATCTTTCACAAATTTTGTAATC
CAGAGGTTGATTGTCGACCTCGAGTTAATGGTGATGGTGATGGTGCGTGTTGTACTCCAGCTTGTGCCCC
AGGATGTTGCCGTCCTCCTTGAAGTCGATGCCCTTCAGCTCGATGCGGTTCACCAGGGTGTCGCCCTCGA
ACTTCACCTCGGCGCGGGTCTTGTAGGTGCCGTCGTCCTTGAAGAAGATGGTGCGCTCCTGGACGTAGCC
TTCGGGCATGGCGGACTTGAAGAAGTCGTGCTGCTTCATGTGGTCGGGGTAGCGGGAGAAGCACTGCACG
CCCTAGGTCAAGGTGGTCACGAGGGTGGGCCAGGGCACGGGCAGCTTGCCGGTGGTGCAGATGAACTTCA
GGGTCAGCTTGCCGTTGG
