>Addgene plasmid #64913 | pcDNA3-pnGFP | addgene partial sequence | sequence record 168137 | CMV-F 5'-CGCAAATGGGCGGTAGGCGTG-3'
GCAGAGCTCTCTGGCTAACTAGAGAACCCACTGCTTACTGGCTTATCGAAATTAATACGACTCACTATAG
GGAGACCCAAGCTTGCCGCCACCATGGGCTCCAGCACTTACAACAGCCACAAGGTCTATATCACCGCCGA
CAAGCAGAAGAACGGCATCAAGGTGAACTTCAAGATCCGCCACAACGTGGAGGACGGCAGCGTGCAGCTC
GCCGACCACTACCAGCAGAACACCCCCATCGGCGACGGCCCCGTGCTGCTGCCCGACAACCACTACCTGA
GCACCCAGTCCGTGCTGAGCAAAGACCCCAACGAGAAGCGCGATCACATGGTCCTGCTGGAGTTCGTGAC
CGCCGCCGGGATCACTCTCGGCATGGACGAGCTGTACAAGGTGGACGGCGGATCCGGTGGCACCGGAGTG
AGCAAGGGCGAGGAGCTGTTCACCGGGGTGGTGCCCATCCTGGTCGAGCTGGACGGCGACGTAAACGGCC
ACAAGTTCAGCGTGAGGGGCGAAGGCGAGGGCGATGCCACCAACGGCAAGCTGACCCTGAAGTTCATCTG
CACCACCGGCAAGCTGCCCGTGCCCTGGCCCACCCTCGTGACCACCTTGACCTAGGGCGTGCAGTGCTTC
TCCCGCTACCCCGACCACATGAAGCAGCACGACTTCTTCAAGTCCGCCATGCCCGAAGGCTACGTCCAGG
AGCGCACCATCTTCTTCAAGGACGACGGCACCTACAAGACCCGCGCCGAGGTGAAGTTCGAGGGCGACAC
CCTGGTGAACCGCATCGAGCTGAAGGGCATCGACTTCAAGGAGGACGGCAACATCCTGGGGCACAAGCTG
GAGTACAACACGCACCATCACCATCACCATTAACTCGAGGTCG
